Addgene plasmid #244611: CL20_mEGFP_FOidr_059
Purpose: Express mEGFP-tagged intrinsically disordered protein (IDR), FOidr_059, derived from human fusion protein EP400_SFSWAP
Depositing lab: Richard Kriwacki. Depositing organization: St. Jude Children's Research Hospital. Publication: Proteome-wide computational analyses reveal links between protein condensate formation and RNA biology. Maiti S, Tripathi S, Baggett DW, Phillips AH, Park CG, Wang J, Wahiduzzaman, Freyaldenhoven WT, Kinger S, Pioso BJ, Bollinger JC, Somjee R, Lang B, Babu MM, Kriwacki RW. Sci Adv. 2025 Dec 5;11(49):eady1420. doi: 10.1126/sciadv.ady1420. Epub 2025 Dec 3. PubMed 41337585.
Backbone
  Vector backbone: CL20
  Vector type: Mammalian Expression
Growth in bacteria
  Bacterial resistance: Ampicillin, 100 μg/mL
  Growth temperature: 37°C
  Growth strain: NEB Stable
  Copy number: High Copy
Gene/Insert
  Gene/Insert name: FOidr_059
  Species: H. sapiens (human)
  Mutation: Unmutated
  Tag / fusion protein: monomeric EGFP (N terminal on insert)
  Cloning method: Restriction Enzyme; 5′ cloning site Unknown (unknown if destroyed)
Terms and licenses: Academic/Nonprofit Terms; Industry Terms: Not Available to Industry
Depositor comments: EP400_SFSWAP_186_368
How to cite: CL20_mEGFP_FOidr_059 was a gift from Richard Kriwacki (Addgene plasmid # 244611 ; http://n2t.net/addgene:244611 ; RRID:Addgene_244611)
