[The description below was written by a language model from this plasmid's Addgene catalogue record and pLannotate feature annotations shown in this document.]
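Description:
CL20_mEGFP_FOidr_059 is a mammalian expression plasmid built on the CL20 backbone. Although catalogued simply as a mammalian expression vector, its feature table shows the architecture of a self-inactivating HIV-1 lentiviral transfer vector. In bacteria it is maintained through a high-copy ColE1/pUC-type origin and selected with ampicillin via the β-lactamase gene. The viral portion begins with a CMV enhancer fused to a truncated 5' LTR, which would drive Tat-independent transcription of the vector genome. This is followed by the Ψ packaging signal with a gag fragment, the cPPT/CTS element that aids nuclear import, the Rev response element for Rev-dependent export of unspliced RNA, and a ΔU3 3' LTR, annotated only as a fragment. A rabbit β-globin polyadenylation signal lies downstream of the 3' LTR. Short annotated fragments of vif, rev and nef appear to be residual HIV-1 sequence rather than functional genes. An SV40 origin, an SV40 poly(A) signal and lac promoter/operator remnants sit in the plasmid backbone.

The payload is an internal CMV enhancer/promoter driving an open reading frame in which monomeric EGFP is fused to the N-terminus of FOidr_059. This is an unmutated intrinsically disordered region taken from the human fusion protein EP400_SFSWAP; the depositor's comment suggests residues 186–368 of that fusion. The annotation matches the insert to EP400 only, so the region appears to derive largely from the EP400 partner. No WPRE or mammalian selection marker is annotated. The construct is intended for expressing the fluorescently tagged IDR in mammalian cells. The associated study concerns protein condensate formation and RNA biology, so a plausible use is imaging the IDR's localisation and condensate-forming behaviour.
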