Features (pLannotate 1.2.2; 29 found; start..end, strand, type, name):
    199..254     -  polyA_signal   β-globin poly(A) signal: rabbit β-globin polyadenylation signal (Gil and Proudfoot, 1987)
    340..475     -  LTR            3' LTR (ΔU3) (fragment): self-inactivating 3' long terminal repeat (LTR) from HIV-1
    477..545     -  CDS            nef (fragment): NEF_HV1Z2 - Experimental evidence at protein level: Swiss-Prot protein existence level 1. Extracellular Nef protein targets CD4(+) T-lymphocytes for apoptosis by interacting with CXCR4 surface receptors. From Human immunodeficiency virus type 1 group M subtype D (isolate Z2/CDC-Z34) (HIV-1).
    571..1119    -  CDS            EP400 (fragment): EP400_HUMAN - Also known as CAGH32, KIAA1498, KIAA1818, TNRC12. Experimental evidence at protein level: Swiss-Prot protein existence level 1. Component of the NuA4 histone acetyltransferase complex which is involved in transcriptional activation of select genes principally by acetylation of nucleosomal histones H4 and H2A. This modification may both alter nucleosome - DNA interactions and promote interaction of the modified histones with other proteins which positively regulate transcription. May be required for transcriptional activation of E2F1 and MYC target genes during cellular proliferat
   1162..1878    -  CDS            mEGFP: mEGFP is a basic (constitutively fluorescent) green fluorescent protein published in 2002, derived from Aequorea victoria. It has moderate acid sensitivity.
   1892..1929    -  misc_feature   MCS (fragment): multiple cloning site
   1928..1944    -  promoter       tight TRE promoter (fragment): Tet-responsive promoter PTight, consisting of seven tet operator sequences followed by the minimal CMV promoter
   1960..2163    -  promoter       CMV promoter: human cytomegalovirus (CMV) immediate early promoter
   2164..2467    -  enhancer       CMV enhancer: human cytomegalovirus immediate early enhancer
   2535..2551    -  misc_feature   MCS (fragment): multiple cloning site
   2551..2576    -  CDS            Rev (fragment): human immunodeficiency virus 1 (HIV-1) Rev protein; rev; enhances nuclear export of unspliced and incompletely spliced viral mRNAs
   2953..3186    -  misc_feature   RRE: The Rev response element (RRE) of HIV-1 allows for Rev-dependent mRNA export from the nucleus to the cytoplasm.
   3320..3403    -  CDS            vif (fragment): VIF_HV1BR - Experimental evidence at protein level: Swiss-Prot protein existence level 1. Counteracts the innate antiviral activity of host APOBEC3F and APOBEC3G. Forms a complex with host APOBEC3F and APOBEC3G thus preventing the entry of these lethally hypermutating enzymes into progeny virions. Recruits an active E3 ubiquitin ligase complex composed of elongin BC, CUL5, and RBX2 to induce polyubiquitination of APOBEC3G and APOBEC3F. In turn, they are directed to the 26S proteasome for degradation. Vif interaction with APOBEC3G also blocks its cytidine deaminase activity in a proteasome-inde
   3546..3663    -  misc_feature   cPPT/CTS: central polypurine tract and central termination sequence of HIV-1
   3812..4171    -  CDS            HIV-1 gag (fragment): gag protein from human immunodeficiency virus 1; gag
   4155..4280    -  misc_feature   HIV-1 Ψ: packaging signal of human immunodeficiency virus type 1
   4327..4584    -  LTR            5' LTR (truncated): truncated 5' long terminal repeat (LTR) from HIV-1
   4586..4965    -  enhancer       CMV enhancer: human cytomegalovirus immediate early enhancer
   4996..5100    +  promoter       AmpR promoter: bla
   5101..5961    +  CDS            AmpR: β-lactamase; bla; confers resistance to ampicillin, carbenicillin, and related antibiotics
   6132..6720    +  rep_origin     ori: high-copy-number ColE1/pMB1/pBR322/pUC origin of replication
   6903..6957    +  CDS            lacI (fragment): lac repressor; lacI; The lac repressor binds to the lac operator to inhibit transcription in E. coli. This inhibition can be relieved by adding lactose or isopropyl-β-D-thiogalactopyranoside (IPTG).
   6959..7093    -  polyA_signal   SV40 poly(A) signal: SV40 polyadenylation signal
   7113..7248    -  rep_origin     SV40 ori: SV40 origin of replication
   7272..7294    -  promoter       SV40 promoter (fragment): SV40 enhancer and early promoter
   7301..7340    +  CDS            lacI (fragment): lac repressor; lacI; The lac repressor binds to the lac operator to inhibit transcription in E. coli. This inhibition can be relieved by adding lactose or isopropyl-β-D-thiogalactopyranoside (IPTG).
   7353..7374    +  protein_bind   CAP binding site: CAP binding activates transcription in the presence of cAMP. E. coli catabolite activator protein
   7389..7419    +  promoter       lac promoter: promoter for the E. coli lac operon
   7427..7443    +  protein_bind   lac operator: The lac repressor binds to the lac operator to inhibit transcription in E. coli. This inhibition can be relieved by adding lactose or isopropyl-β-D-thiogalactopyranoside (IPTG). lac repressor encoded by lacI
>Addgene plasmid #244611 | CL20_mEGFP_FOidr_059 | addgene full sequence | sequence record 487970 | Addgene NGS Result
AAAAAAAATCTAACCTCAAGTCAAGGCTTTTCTATGGAATAAGGAATGGACAGCAGGGGGCTGTTTCATA
TACTGATGACCTCTTTATAGCCAACCTTTGTTCATGGCAGCCAGCATATGGGCATATGTTGCCAAACTCT
AAACCAAATACTCATTCTGATGTTTTAAATGATTTGCCCTCCCATATGTCCTTCCGAGTGAGAGACACAA
AAAATTCCAACACACTATTGCAATGAAAATAAATTTCCTTTATTAGCCAGAAGTCAGATGCTCAAGGGGC
TTCATGATGTCCCCATAATTTTTGGCAGAGGGAAAAAGATCTGCTAGCTCGAGCAGCTGAAGCTTTATTG
AGGCTTAAGCAGTGGGTTCCCTAGTTAGCCAGAGAGCTCCCAGGCTCAGATCTGGTCTAACCAGAGAGAC
CCAGTACAGGCAAAAAGCAGATCTTGTCTTCTTTGGGAGTGAATTAGCCCTTCCAGTCCCCCCTTTTCTT
TTAAAAAGTGGCTAAGATCTACAGCTGCCTTGTAAGTCATTGGTCTTAAAGGTACCGTAATCTTATCTAG
AACCGGTTCAACATTGTTTACGCATTTGCGCCATTTCCGGCGAAGCCGGCGGTATCTCTTCCAGCTTTTT
CGGCACCTTTTTCATACCGGTGTTACCGACGCTGGTCAGCGGCAGGGAGCTTAGACCCGGCGGAACTGCC
GTGCGGGAGGGGCTCGTTGGAGGCGGCGGGCTGGTCATACCGAAGCCAGCCGCACCACCAGCGCCCGGCA
GTAAGACCCCCGGCGTACGTTCGAAGCCGAGCGGACGCGGTAATGGCGGACCTTGCAGTACCTGCTGCTG
CTGCACAAGCTGACCCTGGATGATCGAGCTGATCTGTGGCGGCAGATTAGCGGTGGTAATATGGCTTGGA
GAAGCCAGCGGTTGCAAGCCAGCACCACCAGCCGCGGCCGGGCTCTGAGGACCCAGATGATGAATGGTGC
CACCACTTTGGGTGTGAGGTTGTGACGGACGACGTTCGCGAACGGTGATGGGGGTGCCTGGATGCTGCAA
TTGAACCTGCGCGCCCTGGGCGATCTGGGTTAAACCGCTGCCGTCCTGAAAAACGAAATGACCACCGCTC
CGGGAAGCGGCCGCACTTCCCCCGGAGCCTCCGCTTCCGCCCTTGTACAGCTCGTCCATGCCGAGAGTGA
TCCCGGCGGCGGTCACGAACTCCAGCAGGACCATGTGATCGCGCTTCTCGTTGGGGTCTTTGCTCAGCTT
GGACTGGGTGCTCAGGTAGTGGTTGTCGGGCAGCAGCACGGGGCCGTCGCCGATGGGGGTGTTCTGCTGG
TAGTGGTCGGCGAGCTGCACGCTGCCGTCCTCGATGTTGTGGCGGATCTTGAAGTTCACCTTGATGCCGT
TCTTCTGCTTGTCGGCCATGATATAGACGTTGTGGCTGTTGTAGTTGTACTCCAGCTTGTGCCCCAGGAT
GTTGCCGTCCTCCTTGAAGTCGATGCCCTTCAGCTCGATGCGGTTCACCAGGGTGTCGCCCTCGAACTTC
ACCTCGGCGCGGGTCTTGTAGTTGCCGTCGTCCTTGAAGAAGATGGTGCGCTCCTGGACGTAGCCTTCGG
GCATGGCGGACTTGAAGAAGTCGTGCTGCTTCATGTGGTCGGGGTAGCGGCTGAAGCACTGCACGCCGTA
GGTCAGGGTGGTCACGAGGGTGGGCCAGGGCACGGGCAGCTTGCCGGTGGTGCAGATGAACTTCAGGGTC
AGCTTGCCGTAGGTGGCATCGCCCTCGCCCTCGCCGGACACGCTGAACTTGTGGCCGTTTACGTCGCCGT
CCAGCTCGACCAGGATGGGCACCACCCCGGTGAACAGCTCCTCGCCCTTGCTCACCATGGTGGCGACCGG
TGGATCCCGGGCCCGCGGTACCGTCGACTGCAGAATTCGGTTCACTAAACGAGCCCGGTTCACTAAACGA
GCTCTGCTTATATAGACCTCCCACCGTACACGCCTACCGCCCATTTGCGTCAATGGGGCGGAGTTGTTAC
GACATTTTGGAAAGTCCCGTTGATTTTGGTGCCAAAACAAACTCCCATTGACGTCAATGGGGTGGAGACT
TGGAAATCCCCGTGAGTCAAACCGCTATCCACGCCCATTGATGTACTGCCAAAACCGCATCACCATGGTA
ATAGCGATGACTAATACGTAGATGTACTGCCAAGTAGGAAAGTCCCATAAGGTCATGTACTGGGCATAAT
GCCAGGCGGGCCATTTACCGTCATTGACGTCAATAGGGGGCGTACTTGGCATATGATACACTTGATGTAC
TGCCAAGTGGGCAGTTTACCGTAAATACTCCACCCATTGACGTCAATGGAAAGTCCCTATTGGCGTTACT
ATGGGAACATACGTCATTATTGACGTCAATGGGCGGGGGTCGTTGGGCGGTCAGCCAGGCGGGCCATTTA
CCGTAAGTTATGTAACGCGGAACTCCATATATGGGCTATGAACTAATGACCCCGTAATTGATTACTATTA
ATAACTAGCACGCGTTCGAAGCTTGAGCTCGGTCCCCTCGGGGTTGGGAGGTGGGTCTGAAACGATAATG
GTGAATATCCCTGCCTAACTCTATTCACTATAGAAAGTACAGCAAAAACTATTCTTAAACCTACCAAGCC
TCCTACTATCATTATGAATAATTTTATATACCACAGCCAATTTGTTATGTTAAACCAATTCCACAAACTT
GCCCATTTATCTAATTCCAATAATTCTTGTTCATTCTTTTCTTGCTGGTTTTGCGATTCTTCAATTAAGG
AGTGTATTAAGCTTGTGTAATTGTTAATTTCTCTGTCCCACTCCATCCAGGTCGTGTGATTCCAAATCTG
TTCCAGAGATTTATTACTCCAACTAGCATTCCAAGGCACAGCAGTGGTGCAAATGAGTTTTCCAGAGCAA
CCCCAAATCCCCAGGAGCTGTTGATCCTTTAGGTATCTTTCCACAGCCAGGATTCTTGCCTGGAGCTGCT
TGATGCCCCAGACTGTGAGTTGCAACAGATGCTGTTGCGCCTCAATAGCCCTCAGCAAATTGTTCTGCTG
CTGCACTATACCAGACAATAATTGTCTGGCCTGTACCGTCAGCGTCATTGACGCTGCGCCCATAGTGCTT
CCTGCTGCTCCCAAGAACCCAAGGAACAAAGCTCCTATTCCCACTGCTCTTTTTTCTCTCTGCACCACTC
TTCTCTTTGCCTTGGTGGGTGCTACTCCTAATGGTTCAATTTTTACTACTTTATATTTATATAATTCACT
TCTCCAATTGTCCCTCATATCTCCTCCTTATGGTGTTTTACTAAACTTTTCCATGTTCTAATCCTCATCC
TGTCTACTTGCCACACAATCATCACCTGCCATCTGTTTTCCATAATCCCTAATGATCTTTGCTTTTCTTC
TTGGCACTACTTTTATGTCACTATTATCTTGTATTACTACTGCCCCTTCACCTTTCCAGAGGAGCTTTGC
TGGTCCTTTCCAAAGTGGATTTCTGCTGTCCCTGTAATAAACCCGAAAATTTTGAATTTTTGTAATTTGT
TTTTGTAATTCTTTAGTTTGTATGTCTGTTGCTATTATGTCTACTATTCTTTCCCCTGCACTGTACCCCC
CAATCCCCCCTTTTCTTTTAAAATTGTGGATGAATACTGCCATTTGTACTGCTGTCTTAAGATGTTCAGC
CTGATCTCTTACCTGTCCTATAATTTTCTTTAATTCTTTATTCATAGATTCTACTACTCCTTGACTTTGG
GGATTGTAGGGAATTTCCAGGTCTGAAGATCCTGCTGCTTGCTGTGCTTTTTTCTTACTTTTGTTTTGCT
CTTCCTCTATCTTGTCTAAAGCTTCCTTGGTGTCTTTTATCTCTATCCTTTGATGCACACAATAGAGGGT
TGCTACTGTATTATATAATGATCTAAGTTCTTCTGATCCTGTCTGAAGGGATGGTTGTAGCTGTCCCAGT
ATTTGTCTACAGCCTTCTGATGTTTCTAACAGGCCAGTATTAACTGCGAATCGTTCTAGCTCCCTGCTTG
CCCATACTATATGTTTTAATTTATATTTTTTCTTTCCCCCTGGCCTTAACCGAATTTTTTCCCATCGCGA
TCTAATTCTCCCCCGCTTAATACTGACGCTCTCGCACCCATCTCTCTCCTTCTAGCCTCCGCTAGTCAAA
ATTTTTGGCGTACTCACCAGTCGCCGCCCCTCGCCTCTTGCCGTGCGCGCTTCAGCAAGCCGAGTCCTGC
GTCGAGAGAGCTCCTCTGGTTTCCCTTTCGCTTTCAAGTCCCTGTTCGGGCGCCACTGCTAGAGATTTTC
CACACTGACTAAAAGGGTCTGAGGGATCTCTAGTTACCAGAGTCACACAACAGACGGGCACACACTACTT
GAAGCACTCAAGGCAAGCTTTATTGAGGCTTAAGCAGTGGGTTCCCTAGTTAGCCAGAGAGCTCCCAGGC
TCAGATCTGGTCTAACCAGAGAGACCCAGTACAGGCAAAAAGCAGCTGCTTATATGCAGGATCTGAGGGC
TCGCCACTCCCCAGTCCCGCCCAGGCCACGCCTCCCATGGTAATAGCGATGACTAATACGTAGATGTACT
GCCAAGTAGGAAAGTCCCATAAGGTCATGTACTGGGCATAATGCCAGGCGGGCCATTTACCGTCATTGAC
GTCAATAGGGGGCGTACTTGGCATATGATACACTTGATGTACTGCCAAGTGGGCAGTTTACCGTAAATAC
TCCACCCATTGACGTCAATGGAAAGTCCCTATTGGCGTTACTATGGGAACATACGTCATTATTGACGTCA
ATGGGCGGGGGTCGTTGGGCGGTCAGCCAGGCGGGCCATTTACCGTAAGTTATGTAACGCGGAACTCCAT
ATATGGGCTATGAACTAATGACCCCGTAATTGATTACTATTAATAACTAGTCAATAATCAATGTCGACCC
AGGTGGCACTTTTCGGGGAAATGTGCGCGGAACCCCTATTTGTTTATTTTTCTAAATACATTCAAATATG
TATCCGCTCATGAGACAATAACCCTGATAAATGCTTCAATAATATTGAAAAAGGAAGAGTATGAGTATTC
AACATTTCCGTGTCGCCCTTATTCCCTTTTTTGCGGCATTTTGCCTTCCTGTTTTTGCTCACCCAGAAAC
GCTGGTGAAAGTAAAAGATGCTGAAGATCAGTTGGGTGCACGAGTGGGTTACATCGAACTGGATCTCAAC
AGCGGTAAGATCCTTGAGAGTTTTCGCCCCGAAGAACGTTTTCCAATGATGAGCACTTTTAAAGTTCTGC
TATGTGGCGCGGTATTATCCCGTATTGACGCCGGGCAAGAGCAACTCGGTCGCCGCATACACTATTCTCA
GAATGACTTGGTTGAGTACTCACCAGTCACAGAAAAGCATCTTACGGATGGCATGACAGTAAGAGAATTA
TGCAGTGCTGCCATAACCATGAGTGATAACACTGCGGCCAACTTACTTCTGACAACGATCGGAGGACCGA
AGGAGCTAACCGCTTTTTTGCACAACATGGGGGATCATGTAACTCGCCTTGATCGTTGGGAACCGGAGCT
GAATGAAGCCATACCAAACGACGAGCGTGACACCACGATGCCTGTAGCAATGGCAACAACGTTGCGCAAA
CTATTAACTGGCGAACTACTTACTCTAGCTTCCCGGCAACAATTAATAGACTGGATGGAGGCGGATAAAG
TTGCAGGACCACTTCTGCGCTCGGCCCTTCCGGCTGGCTGGTTTATTGCTGATAAATCTGGAGCCGGTGA
GCGTGGGTCTCGCGGTATCATTGCAGCACTGGGGCCAGATGGTAAGCCCTCCCGTATCGTAGTTATCTAC
ACGACGGGGAGTCAGGCAACTATGGATGAACGAAATAGACAGATCGCTGAGATAGGTGCCTCACTGATTA
AGCATTGGTAACTGTCAGACCAAGTTTACTCATATATACTTTAGATTGATTTAAAACTTCATTTTTAATT
TAAAAGGATCTAGGTGAAGATCCTTTTTGATAATCTCATGACCAAAATCCCTTAACGTGAGTTTTCGTTC
CACTGAGCGTCAGACCCCGTAGAAAAGATCAAAGGATCTTCTTGAGATCCTTTTTTTCTGCGCGTAATCT
GCTGCTTGCAAACAAAAAAACCACCGCTACCAGCGGTGGTTTGTTTGCCGGATCAAGAGCTACCAACTCT
TTTTCCGAAGGTAACTGGCTTCAGCAGAGCGCAGATACCAAATACTGTTCTTCTAGTGTAGCCGTAGTTA
GGCCACCACTTCAAGAACTCTGTAGCACCGCCTACATACCTCGCTCTGCTAATCCTGTTACCAGTGGCTG
CTGCCAGTGGCGATAAGTCGTGTCTTACCGGGTTGGACTCAAGACGATAGTTACCGGATAAGGCGCAGCG
GTCGGGCTGAACGGGGGGTTCGTGCACACAGCCCAGCTTGGAGCGAACGACCTACACCGAACTGAGATAC
CTACAGCGTGAGCTATGAGAAAGCGCCACGCTTCCCGAAGGGAGAAAGGCGGACAGGTATCCGGTAAGCG
GCAGGGTCGGAACAGGAGAGCGCACGAGGGAGCTTCCAGGGGGAAACGCCTGGTATCTTTATAGTCCTGT
CGGGTTTCGCCACCTCTGACTTGAGCGTCGATTTTTGTGATGCTCGTCAGGGGGGCGGAGCCTATGGAAA
AACGCCAGCAACGCGGCCTTTTTACGGTTCCTGGCCTTTTGCTGGCCTTTTGCTCACATGTTCTTTCCTG
CGTTATCCCCTGCTTCTGTGGATAACCGTATTACCGCCTTTGAGTGAGCTGATACCGCTCGCCGCAGCCG
AACGACCGAGCGCAGCGAGTCAGTGAGCGAGGAAGCGGAAGAGCGCCCAATACGCAAACCGCCTCTCCCC
GCGCGTTGGCCGATTCATTAATGCAGCGGATCCAGACATGATAAGATACATTGATGAGTTTGGACAAACC
ACAACTAGAATGCAGTGAAAAAAATGCTTTATTTGTGAAATTTGTGATGCTATTGCTTTATTTGTAACCA
TTATAAGCTGCAATAAACAAGTTAGCTTTTTGCAAAAGCCTAGGCCTCCAAAAAAGCCTCCTCACTACTT
CTGGAATAGCTCAGAGGCCGAGGCGGCCTCGGCCTCTGCATAAATAAAAAAAATTAGTCAGCCATGGGGC
GGAGAATGGGCGGAACTGGGCGGAGTTAGGGGCGGGATGGGCGGAGTTAGGGGCGGGACTATGGTTGCTG
ACTAATTGAGATGCGGATCCGCTGGCACGACAGGTTTCCCGACTGGAAAGCGGGCAGTGAGCGCAACGCA
ATTAATGTGAGTTAGCTCACTCATTAGGCACCCCAGGCTTTACACTTTATGCTTCCGGCTCGTATGTTGT
GTGGAATTGTGAGCGGATAACAATTTCACACAGGAAACAGCTATGACCATGATTACGCCAAGCTTGGGCT
GCAGGTCGAGGGATCTCCATAAGAGAAGAGGGACAGCTATGACTGGGAGTAGTCAGGAGAGGAGGAAAAA
TCTGGCTAGTAAAACATGTAAGGAAAATTTTAGGGATGTTAAAGAAAAAAATAACACAAAACAAAATAT
